Addgene plasmid #73895: pFA6a-TKnatAX
Purpose: fission yeast drug counter-selectable selection marker
Depositing lab: Kazunori Tomita. Depositing organization: University College London. Publication: Sequential and counter-selectable cassettes for fission yeast. Amelina H, Moiseeva V, Collopy LC, Pearson SR, Armstrong CA, Tomita K. BMC Biotechnol. 2016 Nov 8;16(1):76. 10.1186/s12896-016-0307-4 PubMed 27825338.
Backbone
  Vector backbone: pFA6a-natMX6
  Vector type: Yeast Expression
Growth in bacteria
  Bacterial resistance: Ampicillin, 100 μg/mL
  Growth temperature: 37°C
  Growth strain: DH5alpha
  Copy number: Unknown
Gene/Insert
  Gene/Insert name: TK-nat
Terms and licenses: Academic/Nonprofit Terms; Industry Terms: Not Available to Industry
How to cite: pFA6a-TKnatAX was a gift from Kazunori Tomita (Addgene plasmid # 73895 ; http://n2t.net/addgene:73895 ; RRID:Addgene_73895)
