[The description below was written by a language model from this plasmid's Addgene catalogue record and pLannotate feature annotations shown in this document.]
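Description:
pFA6a-TKnatAX is a 5,162 bp plasmid built on the pFA6a-natMX6 backbone and catalogued as a yeast expression vector, carrying a drug-selectable and counter-selectable marker cassette for fission yeast. It is propagated in E. coli through a high-copy ColE1/pUC-type origin and selected with ampicillin via the β-lactamase gene and its own promoter. No yeast replication origin is annotated, which fits the usual role of pFA6a-series plasmids as templates from which a marker module is amplified and integrated into the genome, although the record does not spell out this workflow. Short annotated fragments of rop, bom and lacI appear to be backbone remnants rather than functional elements.

The payload, named TK-nat, sits between the SP6 and T7 phage promoter sites that flank the cassette. It is driven by the Schizosaccharomyces pombe adh1 promoter and terminated by the Ashbya gossypii TEF terminator. Between these lie a herpes simplex virus thymidine kinase coding region followed almost immediately by the Streptomyces noursei nat1 nourseothricin acetyltransferase coding region. Both are annotated as fragments, and their close spacing under a single promoter and terminator suggests a fused TK-nat open reading frame, though the record does not state this explicitly. The nat portion confers nourseothricin resistance for positive selection of integrants, while thymidine kinase renders cells sensitive to toxic nucleoside analogues, allowing selection for subsequent loss of the cassette. This combination supports sequential genome manipulations in fission yeast in which the marker is inserted, then removed or replaced.
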