Features (pLannotate 1.2.2; 12 found; start..end, strand, type, name):
     70..105     +  CDS            rop (fragment): Rop protein, which maintains plasmids at low copy number; rop
    207..258     +  misc_feature   bom (fragment): basis of mobility region from pBR322
    321..339     +  promoter       SP6 promoter: promoter for bacteriophage SP6 RNA polymerase
    431..1140    +  promoter       adh1 promoter: promoter for the Schizosaccharomyces pombe adh1 gene encoding alcohol dehydrogenase
   1174..2252    +  CDS            HSV TK (fragment): herpes simplex virus thymidine kinase confers sensitivity to nucleoside analogs such as acyclovir or ganciclovir
   2261..2825    +  CDS            NrsR (fragment): nourseothricin acetyltransferase; Streptomyces noursei nat1; confers resistance to nourseothricin
   2833..3030    +  terminator     TEF terminator: Ashbya gossypii TEF terminator
   3137..3155    -  promoter       T7 promoter: promoter for bacteriophage T7 RNA polymerase
   3177..3230    -  CDS            lacI (fragment): lac repressor; lacI; The lac repressor binds to the lac operator to inhibit transcription in E. coli. This inhibition can be relieved by adding lactose or isopropyl-β-D-thiogalactopyranoside (IPTG).
   3413..4001    -  rep_origin     ori: high-copy-number ColE1/pMB1/pBR322/pUC origin of replication
   4172..5032    -  CDS            AmpR: β-lactamase; bla; confers resistance to ampicillin, carbenicillin, and related antibiotics
   5033..5137    -  promoter       AmpR promoter: bla
>Addgene plasmid #73895 | pFA6a-TKnatAX | depositor full sequence | sequence record 146249 | pFA6a-TKnatAX sequence 5162 bps
GACGTCTAAGAAACCATTATTATCATGACATTAACCTATAAAAATAGGCGTATCACGAGGCCCTTTCGTC
TCGCGCGTTTCGGTGATGACGGTGAAAACCTCTGACACATGCAGCTCCCGGAGACGGTCACAGCTTGTCT
GTAAGCGGATGCCGGGAGCAGACAAGCCCGTCAGGGCGCGTCAGCGGGTGTTGGCGGGTGTCGGGGCTGG
CTTAACTATGCGGCATCAGAGCAGATTGTACTGAGAGTGCACCATATGGACATATTGTCGTTAGAACGCG
GCTACAATTAATACATAACCTTATGTATCATACACATACGATTTAGGTGACACTATAGAACGCGGCCGCC
AGCTGAAGCTTCGTACGCTGCAGGTCGACGGATCCCCGGGTTAATTAAGGCGCGCCAGATCTCGAAACCC
TACAACAACTAATGGCTATCATGCGGAAGCTGGTGAGAAGAACAGCATCGGGACAAGGGAAGGAAGAACA
AAGACAAAGAAAACAAAAGAAAGCAATTGAAAACAAAACAAAACAATTTTCATTCCTTCTCTTATCATTC
CTTTTCTTTTCTTTTCTCTCATTCAACGCACTCCATCGTATCCGTATTCCTCTTATTTTTTCTCTTTCTC
TATATCCATTTCTTTCTCTCTAGGTGTGTCCTCTCTCTCTCTTCAATTTCTCTACTCCGCATTCCAACGC
ATCCTTCCCCCAACCTCCCATTTCCTCCTTACGGCCCGATAGCGATCGTCTTTCCCTCGCTATCACTCGC
TACCGGCCCCTCCTCTGCACCGTAACCTCCTACGTATTTACCATATCATAAAGTTTTTTCCGACGCTTAT
CGCTGACCCCCTGTCGCCCTCCTATTGGCTTCCGGATTATCTTCTTGTCCATAAGGTGATCCATGCTTCC
TGAAGATTCCCGAAATGTGTCCACTTTGGCGGGGAATCATTCCATCCACTTCTTTCTCTCTCGCTTTCCT
CATTCGGCGCTCCCCTTCCGCGTCTCATTGGTCTTCCGCTCCGTTTTTGCTTTGCCGATGTTACTTGGGG
AGAGGTGCGATAATCCTTTCGCAAAAACTCGGTTTGACGCCTCCCATGGTATAAATAGTGGGTGGTGGAC
AGGTGCCTTCGCTTTTCTTTTCTTTAAGCAAGAGAAGCTTCCATGGAAACTAGTGCGTTCGACCAGGCTG
CGCGTTCTCGCGGCCATAGCAACCGACGTACGGCGTTGCGCCCTCGCCGGCAGCAAGAAGCCACGGAAGT
CCGCCTGGAGCAGAAAATGCCCACGCTACTGCGGGTTTATATAGACGGTCCTCACGGGATGGGGAAAACC
ACCACCACGCAACTGCTGGTGGCCCTGGGTTCGCGCGACGATATCGTCTACGTACCCGAGCCGATGACTT
ACTGGCAGGTGCTGGGGGCTTCCGAGACAATCGCGAACATCTACACCACACAACACCGCCTCGACCAGGG
TGAGATATCGGCCGGGGACGCGGCGGTGGTAATGACAAGCGCCCAGATAACAATGGGCATGCCTTATGCC
GTGACCGACGCCGTTCTGGCTCCTCATATCGGGGGGGAGGCTGGGAGCTCACATGCCCCGCCCCCGGCCC
TCACCCTCATCTTCGACCGCCATCCCATCGCCGCCCTCCTGTGCTACCCGGCCGCGCGATACCTTATGGG
CAGCATGACCCCCCAGGCCGTGCTGGCGTTCGTGGCCCTCATCCCGCCGACCTTGCCCGGCACAAACATC
GTGTTGGGGGCCCTTCCGGAGGACAGACACATCGACCGCCTGGCCAAACGCCAGCGCCCCGGCGAGCGGC
TTGACCTGGCTATGCTGGCCGCGATTCGCCGCGTTTACGGGCTGCTTGCCAATACGGTGCGGTATCTGCA
GGGCGGCGGGTCGTGGTGGGAGGATTGGGGACAGCTTTCGGGGACGGCCGTGCCGCCCCAGGGTGCCGAG
CCCCAGAGCAACGCGGGCCCACGACCCCATATCGGGGACACGTTATTTACCCTGTTTCGGGCCCCCGAGT
TGCTGGCCCCCAACGGCGACCTGTATAACGTGTTTGCCTGGGCCTTGGACGTCTTGGCCAAACGCCTCCG
TCCCATGCACGTCTTTATCCTGGATTACGACCAATCGCCCGCCGGCTGCCGGGACGCCCTGCTGCAACTT
ACCTCCGGGATGGTCCAGACCCACGTCACCACCCCAGGCTCCATACCGACGATCTGCGACCTGGCGCGCA
CGTTTGCCCGGGCCATGGGTACCACTCTTGACGACACGGCTTACCGGTACCGCACCAGTGTCCCGGGGGA
CGCCGAGGCCATCGAGGCACTGGATGGGTCCTTCACCACCGACACCGTCTTCCGCGTCACCGCCACCGGG
GACGGCTTCACCCTGCGGGAGGTGCCGGTGGACCCGCCCCTGACCAAGGTGTTCCCCGACGACGAATCGG
ACGACGAATCGGACGACGGGGAGGACGGCGACCCGGACTCCCGGACGTTCGTCGCGTACGGGGACGACGG
CGACCTGGCGGGCTTCGTGGTCGTCTCGTACTCCGGCTGGAACCGCCGGCTGACCGTCGAGGACATCGAG
GTCGCCCCGGAGCACCGGGGGCACGGGGTCGGGCGCGCGTTGATGGGGCTCGCGACGGAGTTCGCCCGCG
AGCGGGGCGCCGGGCACCTCTGGCTGGAGGTCACCAACGTCAACGCACCGGCGATCCACGCGTACCGGCG
GATGGGGTTCACCCTCTGCGGCCTGGACACCGCCCTGTACGACGGCACCGCCTCGGACGGCGAGCAGGCG
CTCTACATGAGCATGCCCTGCCCCTAATCAGTACTGACAATAAAAAGATTCTTGTTTTCAAGAACTTGTC
ATTTGTATAGTTTTTTTATATTGTAGTTGTTCTATTTTAATCAAATGTTAGCGTGATTTATATTTTTTTT
CGCCTCGACATCATCTGCCCAGATGCGAAGTTAAGTGCGCAGAAAGTAATATCATGCGTCAATCGTATGT
GAATGCTGGTCGCTATACTGCTGTCGATTCGATACTAACGCCGCCATCCAGTGTTTAAACGAGCTCGAAT
TCATCGATGATATCAGATCCACTAGTGGCCTATGCGGCCGCGGATCTGCCGGTCTCCCTATAGTGAGTCG
TATTAATTTCGATAAGCCAGGTTAACCTGCATTAATGAATCGGCCAACGCGCGGGGAGAGGCGGTTTGCG
TATTGGGCGCTCTTCCGCTTCCTCGCTCACTGACTCGCTGCGCTCGGTCGTTCGGCTGCGGCGAGCGGTA
TCAGCTCACTCAAAGGCGGTAATACGGTTATCCACAGAATCAGGGGATAACGCAGGAAAGAACATGTGAG
CAAAAGGCCAGCAAAAGGCCAGGAACCGTAAAAAGGCCGCGTTGCTGGCGTTTTTCCATAGGCTCCGCCC
CCCTGACGAGCATCACAAAAATCGACGCTCAAGTCAGAGGTGGCGAAACCCGACAGGACTATAAAGATAC
CAGGCGTTTCCCCCTGGAAGCTCCCTCGTGCGCTCTCCTGTTCCGACCCTGCCGCTTACCGGATACCTGT
CCGCCTTTCTCCCTTCGGGAAGCGTGGCGCTTTCTCAATGCTCACGCTGTAGGTATCTCAGTTCGGTGTA
GGTCGTTCGCTCCAAGCTGGGCTGTGTGCACGAACCCCCCGTTCAGCCCGACCGCTGCGCCTTATCCGGT
AACTATCGTCTTGAGTCCAACCCGGTAAGACACGACTTATCGCCACTGGCAGCAGCCACTGGTAACAGGA
TTAGCAGAGCGAGGTATGTAGGCGGTGCTACAGAGTTCTTGAAGTGGTGGCCTAACTACGGCTACACTAG
AAGGACAGTATTTGGTATCTGCGCTCTGCTGAAGCCAGTTACCTTCGGAAAAAGAGTTGGTAGCTCTTGA
TCCGGCAAACAAACCACCGCTGGTAGCGGTGGTTTTTTTGTTTGCAAGCAGCAGATTACGCGCAGAAAAA
AAGGATCTCAAGAAGATCCTTTGATCTTTTCTACGGGGTCTGACGCTCAGTGGAACGAAAACTCACGTTA
AGGGATTTTGGTCATGAGATTATCAAAAAGGATCTTCACCTAGATCCTTTTAAATTAAAAATGAAGTTTT
AAATCAATCTAAAGTATATATGAGTAAACTTGGTCTGACAGTTACCAATGCTTAATCAGTGAGGCACCTA
TCTCAGCGATCTGTCTATTTCGTTCATCCATAGTTGCCTGACTCCCCGTCGTGTAGATAACTACGATACG
GGAGGGCTTACCATCTGGCCCCAGTGCTGCAATGATACCGCGAGACCCACGCTCACCGGCTCCAGATTTA
TCAGCAATAAACCAGCCAGCCGGAAGGGCCGAGCGCAGAAGTGGTCCTGCAACTTTATCCGCCTCCATCC
AGTCTATTAATTGTTGCCGGGAAGCTAGAGTAAGTAGTTCGCCAGTTAATAGTTTGCGCAACGTTGTTGC
CATTGCTACAGGCATCGTGGTGTCACGCTCGTCGTTTGGTATGGCTTCATTCAGCTCCGGTTCCCAACGA
TCAAGGCGAGTTACATGATCCCCCATGTTGTGCAAAAAAGCGGTTAGCTCCTTCGGTCCTCCGATCGTTG
TCAGAAGTAAGTTGGCCGCAGTGTTATCACTCATGGTTATGGCAGCACTGCATAATTCTCTTACTGTCAT
GCCATCCGTAAGATGCTTTTCTGTGACTGGTGAGTACTCAACCAAGTCATTCTGAGAATAGTGTATGCGG
CGACCGAGTTGCTCTTGCCCGGCGTCAATACGGGATAATACCGCGCCACATAGCAGAACTTTAAAAGTGC
TCATCATTGGAAAACGTTCTTCGGGGCGAAAACTCTCAAGGATCTTACCGCTGTTGAGATCCAGTTCGAT
GTAACCCACTCGTGCACCCAACTGATCTTCAGCATCTTTTACTTTCACCAGCGTTTCTGGGTGAGCAAAA
ACAGGAAGGCAAAATGCCGCAAAAAAGGGAATAAGGGCGACACGGAAATGTTGAATACTCATACTCTTCC
TTTTTCAATATTATTGAAGCATTTATCAGGGTTATTGTCTCATGAGCGGATACATATTTGAATGTATTTA
GAAAAATAAACAAATAGGGGTTCCGCGCACATTTCCCCGAAAAGTGCCACCT
