>Addgene plasmid #73895 | pFA6a-TKnatAX | addgene partial sequence | sequence record 149436 | SP6 5'-ATTTAGGTGACACTATAG-3'
GTCGACGGATCCCCGGGTTAATTAAGGCGCGCCAGATCTCGAAACCCTACAACAACTAATGGCTATCATG
CGGAAGCTGGTGAGAAGAACAGCATCGGGACAAGGGAAGGAAGAACAAAGACAAAGAAAACAAAAGAAAG
CAATTGAAAACAAAACAAAACAATTTTCATTCCTTCTCTTATCATTCCTTTTCTTTTCTTTTCTCTCATT
CAACGCACTCCATCGTATCCGTATTCCTCTTATTTTTTCTCTTTCTCTATATCCATTTCTTTCTCTCTAG
GTGTGTCCTCTCTCTCTCTTCAATTTCTCTACTCCGCATTCCAACGCATCCTTCCCCCAACCTCCCATTT
CCTCCTTACGGCCCGATAGCGATCGTCTTTCCCTCGCTATCACTCGCTACCGGCCCCTCCTCTGCACCGT
AACCTCCTACGTATTTACCATATCATAAAGTTTTTTCCGACGCTTATCGCTGACCCCCTGTCGCCCTCCT
ATTGGCTTCCGGATTATCTTCTTGTCCATAAGGTGATCCATGCTTCCTGAAGATTCCCGAAATGTGTCCA
CTTTGGCGGGGAATCATTCCATCCACTTCTTTCTCTCTCGCTTTCCTCATTCGGCGCTCCCCTTCCGCGT
CTCATTGGTCTTCCGCTCCGTTTTTGCTTTGCCGATGTTACTTGGGGAGAGGTGCGATAATCCTTTCGCA
AAAACTCGGTTTGACGCCTCCCATGGTATAAATAGTGGGTGGTGGACAGGTGCCTTCGCTTTTCTTTTCT
TTAAGCAAGAGAAGCTTCCATGGAAACTAGTGCGTTCGACCAGGCTGCGCGTTCTCGCGGCCATAGCAAC
CGACGTACGGCGTTGCGCCCTCGCCGGCAGCAAGAAGCCACGGAAGTCCGCCTGGAGCAGA
