>Addgene plasmid #73895 | pFA6a-TKnatAX | addgene partial sequence | sequence record 150495 | NrsR-F 5'-TGACCACTCTTGACGACACG-3'
CATCGAGGCACTGGATGGGTCCTTCACCACCGACACCGTCTTCCGCGTCACCGCCACCGGGGACGGCTTC
ACCCTGCGGGAGGTGCCGGTGGACCCGCCCCTGACCAAGGTGTTCCCCGACGACGAATCGGACGACGAAT
CGGACGACGGGGAGGACGGCGACCCGGACTCCCGGACGTTCGTCGCGTACGGGGACGACGGCGACCTGGC
GGGCTTCGTGGTCGTCTCGTACTCCGGCTGGAACCGCCGGCTGACCGTCGAGGACATCGAGGTCGCCCCG
GAGCACCGGGGGCACGGGGTCGGGCGCGCGTTGATGGGGCTCGCGACGGAGTTCGCCCGCGAGCGGGGCG
CCGGGCACCTCTGGCTGGAGGTCACCAACGTCAACGCACCGGCGATCCACGCGTACCGGCGGATGGGGTT
CACCCTCTGCGGCCTGGACACCGCCCTGTACGACGGCACCGCCTCGGACGGCGAGCAGGCGCTCTACATG
AGCATGCCCTGCCCCTAATCAGTACTGACAATAAAAAGATTCTTGTTTTCAAGAACTTGTCATTTGTATA
GTTTTTTTATATTGTAGTTGTTCTATTTTAATCAAATGTTAGCGTGATTTATATTTTTTTTCGCCTCGAC
ATCATCTGCCCAGATGCGAAGTTAAGTGCGCAGAAAGTAATATCATGCGTCAATCGTATGTGAATGCTGG
TCGCTATACTGCTGTCGATTCGATACTAACGCCGCCATCCAGTGTTTAAACGAGCTCGAATTCATCGATG
ATATCAGATCCACTAGTGGCCTATGCGGCCGCGGATCTGCCGGTCTCCCTATAGTGAGTCGTATTAAT
